>Addgene plasmid #171262 | Flag-M4-AR-R407A | addgene full sequence | sequence record 335910 | Addgene NGS Result
CCATTCGCCATTCAGGCTGCGCAACTGTTGGGAAGGGCGATCGGTGCGGGCCTCTTCGCTATTACGCCAG
CTGGCGAAAGGGGGATGTGCTGCAAGGCGATTAAGTTGGGTAACGCCAGGGTTTTCCCAGTCACGACGTT
GTAAAACGACGGCCAGTGCCAAGCTGATCTATACATTGAATCAATATTGGCAATTAGCCATATTAGTCAT
TGGTTATATAGCATAAATCAATATTGGCTATTGGCCATTGCATACGTTGTATCTATATCATAATATGTAC
ATTTATATTGGCTCATGTCCAATATGACCGCCATGTTGACATTGATTATTGACTAGTTATTAATAGTAAT
CAATTACGGGGTCATTAGTTCATAGCCCATATATGGAGTTCCGCGTTACATAACTTACGGTAAATGGCCC
GCCTGGCTGACCGCCCAACGACCCCCGCCCATTGACGTCAATAATGACGTATGTTCCCATAGTAACGCCA
ATAGGGACTTTCCATTGACGTCAATGGGTGGAGTATTTACGGTAAACTGCCCACTTGGCAGTACATCAAG
TGTATCATATGCCAAGTCCGCCCCCTATTGACGTCAATGACGGTAAATGGCCCGCCTGGCATTATGCCCA
GTACATGACCTTACGGGACTTTCCTACTTGGCAGTACATCTACGTATTAGTCATCGCTATTACCATGGTG
ATGCGGTTTTGGCAGTACACCAATGGGCGTGGATAGCGGTTTGACTCACGGGGATTTCCAAGTCTCCACC
CCATTGACGTCAATGGGAGTTTGTTTTGGCACCAAAATCAACGGGACTTTCCAAAATGTCGTAATAACCC
CGCCCCGTTGACGCAAATGGGCGGTAGGCGTGTACGGTGGGAGGTCTATATAAGCAGAGCTCGTTTAGTG
AACCGTCAGAATTAACCATGGACTACAAAGACCATGACGGTGATTATAAAGATCATGACATCGATTACAA
GGATGACGATGACAAGCTTCCGCGGGGATCCATGGAAGTGCAGTTAGGGCTGGGAAGGGTCTACCCTCGG
CCGCCGTCCAAGACCTACCGAGGAGCTTTCCAGAATCTGTTCCAGAGCGTGCGCGAAGTGATCCAGAACC
CGGGCCCCAGGCACCCAGAGGCCGCGAGCGCAGCACCTCCCGGCGCCAGTTTGCTGCTGCTGCAGCAGCA
GCAGCAGCAGCAGCAGCAGCAGCAGCAGCAGCAGCAGCAGCAGCAGCAGCAGCAGCAAGAGACTAGCCCC
AGGCAGCAGCAGCAGCAGCAGGGTGAGGATGGTTCTCCCCAAGCCCATCGTAGAGGCCCCACAGGCTACC
TGGTCCTGGATGAGGAACAGCAACCTTCACAGCCGCAGTCGGCCCTGGAGTGCCACCCCGAGAGAGGTTG
CGTCCCAGAGCCTGGAGCCGCCGTGGCCGCCAGCAAGGGGCTGCCGCAGCAGCTGCCAGCACCTCCGGAC
GAGGATGACTCAGCTGCCCCATCCACGTTGTCCCTGCTGGGCCCCACTTTCCCCGGCTTAAGCAGCTGCT
CCGCTGACCTTAAAGACATCCTGAGCGAGGCCAGCACCATGCAACTCCTTCAGCAACAGCAGCAGGAAGC
AGTATCCGAAGGCAGCAGCAGCGGGAGAGCGAGGGAGGCCTCGGGGGCTCCCACTTCCTCCAAGGACAAT
TACTTAGGGGGCACTTCGACCATTTCTGACAACGCCAAGGAGTTGTGTAAGGCAGTGTCGGTGTCCATGG
GCCTGGGTGTGGAGGCGTTGGAGCATCTGAGTCCAGGGGAACAGCTTCGGGGGGATTGCATGTACGCCCC
ACTTTTGGGAGTTCCACCCGCTGTGCGTCCCACTCCTTGTGCCCCATTGGCCGAATGCAAAGGTTCTCTG
CTAGACGACAGCGCAGGCAAGAGCACTGAAGATACTGCTGAGTATTCCCCTTTCAAGGGAGGTTACACCA
AAGGGCTAGAAGGCGAGAGCCTAGGCTGCTCTGGCAGCGCTGCAGCAGGGAGCTCCGGGACACTTGAACT
GCCGTCTACCCTGTCTCTCTACAAGTCCGGAGCACTGGACGAGGCAGCTGCGTACCAGAGTCGCGACTAC
TACAACTTTCCACTGGCTCTGGCCGGACCGCCGCCCCCTCCGCCGCCTCCCCATCCCCACGCTCGCATCA
AGCTGGAGAACCCGCTGGACTACGGCAGCGCCTGGGCGGCTGCGGCGGCGCAGTGCGCCTATGGGGACCT
GGCGAGCCTGCATGGCGCGGGTGCAGCGGGACCCGGTTCTGGGTCACCCTCAGCCGCCGCTTCCTCATCC
TGGCACACTCTCTTCACAGCCGAAGAAGGCCAGTTGTATGGACCGTGTGGTGGTGGTGGGGGTGGTGGCG
GCGGCGGCGGCGGCGGCGGCGGCGGCGGCGGCGGCGGCGGCGGCGGCGAGGCGGGAGCTGTAGCCCCCTA
CGGCTACACTCGGCCCCCTCAGGGGCTGGCGGGCCAGGAAAGCGACTTCACCGCACCTGATGTGTGGTAC
CCTGGCGGCATGGTGAGCAGAGTGCCCTATCCCAGTCCCACTTGTGTCAAAAGCGAAATGGGCCCCTGGA
TGGATAGCTACTCCGGACCTTACGGGGACATGCGTTTGGAGACTGCCAGGGACCATGTTTTGCCCATTGA
CTATTACTTTCCACCCCAGAAGACCTGCCTGATCTGTGGAGATGAAGCTTCTGGGTGTCACTATGGAGCT
CTCACATGTGGAAGCTGCAAGGTCTTCTTCAAAAGAGCCGCTGAAGGGAAACAGAAGTACCTGTGCGCCA
GCAGAAATGATTGCACTATTGATAAATTCCGAAGGAAAAATTGTCCATCTTGTCGTCTTCGGAAATGTTA
TGAAGCAGGGATGACTCTGGGAGCCCGGAAGCTGAAGAAACTTGGTAATCTGAAACTACAGGAGGAAGGA
GAGGCTTCCAGCACCACCAGCCCCACTGAGGAGACAACCCAGAAGCTGACAGTGTCACACATTGAAGGCT
ATGAATGTCAGCCCATCTTTCTGAATGTCCTGGAAGCCATTGAGCCAGGTGTAGTGTGTGCTGGACACGA
CAACAACCAGCCCGACTCCTTTGCAGCCTTGCTCTCTAGCCTCAATGAACTGGGAGAGAGACAGCTTGTA
CACGTGGTCAAGTGGGCCAAGGCCTTGCCTGGCTTCCGCAACTTACACGTGGACGACCAGATGGCTGTCA
TTCAGTACTCCTGGATGGGGCTCATGGTGTTTGCCATGGGCTGGCGATCCTTCACCAATGTCAACTCCAG
GATGCTCTACTTCGCCCCTGATCTGGTTTTCAATGAGTACCGCATGCACAAGTCCCGGATGTACAGCCAG
TGTGTCCGAATGAGGCACCTCTCTCAAGAGTTTGGATGGCTCCAAATCACCCCCCAGGAATTCCTGTGCA
TGAAAGCACTGCTACTCTTCAGCATTATTCCAGTGGATGGGCTGAAAAATCAAAAATTCTTTGATGAACT
TCGAATGAACTACATCAAGGAACTCGATCGTATCATTGCATGCAAAAGAAAAAATCCCACATCCTGCTCA
AGACGCTTCTACCAGCTCACCAAGCTCCTGGACTCCGTGCAGCCTATTGCGAGAGAGCTGCATCAGTTCA
CTTTTGACCTGCTAATCAAGTCACACATGGTGAGCGTGGACTTTCCGGAAATGATGGCAGAGATCATCTC
TGTGCAAGTGCCCAAGATCCTTTCTGGGAAAGTCAAGCCCATCTATTTCCACACCCAGTGAAGCATTGGA
AACCCTATTTCCCCACCCCAGCTCATGCCCCCTTTCAGATGTCTTCTGCCTGTTATAACTCTGCACTACT
CCTCTGCAGTGCCTTGGGGAATTTCCTCTATTGATGTACAGTCTGTCATGAACATGTTCCTCAATTCTAT
TTGCTGGGCTTTTTTTTTCTCTTTCTCTCCTTTCTTTTTCTTCTTCCCTCCCTATCTAACCCTCCCATGG
CACCTTCAGACTTTGCTTCCCATTGTGGCTCCTATCTGTGTTTTGAATGGTGTTGTATGCCTTTATCCAG
CACAGTGGCGGCCGCGATTCCGGGTGGCATCCCTGTGACCCCTCCCCAGTGCCTCTCCTGGCCCTGGAAG
TTGCCACTCCAGTGCCCACCAGCCTTGTCCTAATAAAATTAAGTTGCATCATTTTGTCTGACTAGGTGTC
CTTCTATAATATTATGGGGTGGAGGGGGGTGGTATGGAGCAAGGGGCAAGTTGGGAAGACAACCTGTAGG
GCCTGCGGGGTCTATTGGGAACCAAGCTGGAGTGCAGTGGCACAATCTTGGCTCACTGCAATCTCCGCCT
CCTGGGTTCAAGCGATTCTCCTGCCTCAGCCTCCCGAGTTGTTGGGATTCCAGGCATGCATGACCAGGCT
CAGCTAATTTTTGTTTTTTTGGTAGAGACGGGGTTTCACCATATTGGCCAGGCTGGTCTCCAACTCCTAA
TCTCAGGTGATCTACCCACCTTGGCCTCCCAAATTGCTGGGATTACAGGCGTGAACCACTGCTCCCTTCC
CTGTCCTTCTGATTTTAAAATAACTATACCAGCAGGAGGACGTCCAGACACAGCATAGGCTACCTGGCCA
TGCCCAACCGGTGGGACATTTGAGTTGCTTGCTTGGCACTGTCCTCTCATGCGTTGGGTCCACTCAGTAG
ATGCCTGTTGAATTGGGTACGCGGCCAGCTTGGCTGTGGAATGTGTGTCAGTTAGGGTGTGGAAAGTCCC
CAGGCTCCCCAGCAGGCAGAAGTATGCAAAGCATGCATCTCAATTAGTCAGCAACCAGGTGTGGAAAGTC
CCCAGGCTCCCCAGCAGGCAGAAGTATGCAAAGCATGCATCTCAATTAGTCAGCAACCATAGTCCCGCCC
CTAACTCCGCCCATCCCGCCCCTAACTCCGCCCAGTTCCGCCCATTCTCCGCCCCATGGCTGACTAATTT
TTTTTATTTATGCAGAGGCCGAGGCCGCCTCGGCCTCTGAGCTATTCCAGAAGTAGTGAGGAGGCTTTTT
TGGAGGAATTGATCAGCTTGGGATCTGATCAAGAGACAGGATGAGGATCGTTTCGCATGATTGAACAAGA
TGGATTGCACGCAGGTTCTCCGGCCGCTTGGGTGGAGAGGCTATTCGGCTATGACTGGGCACAACAGACA
ATCGGCTGCTCTGATGCCGCCGTGTTCCGGCTGTCAGCGCAGGGGCGCCCGGTTCTTTTTGTCAAGACCG
ACCTGTCCGGTGCCCTGAATGAACTGCAGGACGAGGCAGCGCGGCTATCGTGGCTGGCCACGACGGGCGT
TCCTTGCGCAGCTGTGCTCGACGTTGTCACTGAAGCGGGAAGGGACTGGCTGCTATTGGGCGAAGTGCCG
GGGCAGGATCTCCTGTCATCTCACCTTGCTCCTGCCGAGAAAGTATCCATCATGGCTGATGCAATGCGGC
GGCTGCATACGCTTGATCCGGCTACCTGCCCATTCGACCACCAAGCGAAACATCGCATCGAGCGAGCACG
TACTCGGATGGAAGCCGGTCTTGTCGATCAGGATGATCTGGACGAAGAGCATCAGGGGCTCGCGCCAGCC
GAACTGTTCGCCAGGCTCAAGGCGCGCATGCCCGACGGCGAGGATCTCGTCGTGACCCATGGCGATGCCT
GCTTGCCGAATATCATGGTGGAAAATGGCCGCTTTTCTGGATTCATCGACTGTGGCCGGCTGGGTGTGGC
GGACCGCTATCAGGACATAGCGTTGGCTACCCGTGATATTGCTGAAGAGCTTGGCGGCGAATGGGCTGAC
CGCTTCCTCGTGCTTTACGGTATCGCCGCTCCCGATTCGCAGCGCATCGCCTTCTATCGCCTTCTTGACG
AGTTCTTCTGAGCGGGACTCTGGGGTTCGAAATGACCGACCAAGCGACGCCCAACCTGCCATCACGAGAT
TTCGATTCCACCGCCGCCTTCTATGAAAGGTTGGGCTTCGGAATCGTTTTCCGGGACGCCGGCTGGATGA
TCCTCCAGCGCGGGGATCTCATGCTGGAGTTCTTCGCCCACCTCGGGCTCGATCCCCTCGCGAGTTGGTT
CAGCTGCTGCCTGAGGCTGGACGACCTCGCGGAGTTCTACCGGCAGTGCAAATCCGTCGGCATCCAGGAA
ACCAGCAGCGGCTATCCGCGCATCCATGCCCCCGAACTGCAGGAGTGGGGAGGCACGATGGCCGCTTTGG
TCGACCCGGACGGGACGCTCCTGCGCCTGATACAGAACGAATTGCTTGCAGGCATCTCATGAGTGTGTCT
TCCCGTTTTCCGCCTGAGGTCACTGCGTGGATGGAGCGCTGGCGCCTGCTGCGCGACGGCGAGCTGCTCA
CCACCCACTCGCCAAGCTGGAACCGTAAAAAGGCCGCGTTGCTGGCGTTTTTCCATAGGCTCCGCCGATC
ATAATCAGCCATACCACATTTGTAGAGGTTTTACTTGCTTTAAAAAACCTCCCACACCTCCCCCTGAACC
TGAAACATAAAATGAATGCAATTGTTGTTGTTAACTTGTTTATTGCAGCTTATAATGGTTACAAATAAAG
CAATAGCATCACAAATTTCACAAATAAAGCATTTTTTTCACTGCATTCTAGTTGTGGTTTGTCCAAACTC
ATCAATGTATCTTATCATGTCTGGATCAATTCCCTATAGTGAGTCGTATTAAATTCGTAATCATGTCATA
GCTGTTTCCTGTGTGAAATTGTTATCCGCTCACAATTCCACACAACATACGAGCCGGAAGCATAAAGTGT
AAAGCCTGGGGTGCCTAATGAGTGAGCTAACTCACATTAATTGCGTTGCGCTCACTGCCCGCTTTCCAGT
CGGGAAACCTGTCGTGCCAGCTGCATTAATGAATCGGCCAACGCGCGGGGAGAGGCGGTTTGCGTATTGG
GCGCTCTTCCGCTTCCTCGCTCACTGACTCGCTGCGCTCGGTCGTTCGGCTGCGGCGAGCGGTATCAGCT
CACTCAAAGGCGGTAATACGGTTATCCACAGAATCAGGGGATAACGCAGGAAAGAACATGTGAGCAAAAG
GCCAGCAAAAGGCCAGGAACCGTAAAAAGGCCGCGTTGCTGGCGTTTTTCCATAGGCTCCGCCCCCCTGA
CGAGCATCACAAAAATCGACGCTCAAGTCAGAGGTGGCGAAACCCGACAGGACTATAAAGATACCAGGCG
TTTCCCCCTGGAAGCTCCCTCGTGCGCTCTCCTGTTCCGACCCTGCCGCTTACCGGATACCTGTCCGCCT
TTCTCCCTTCGGGAAGCGTGGCGCTTTCTCATAGCTCACGCTGTAGGTATCTCAGTTCGGTGTAGGTCGT
TCGCTCCAAGCTGGGCTGTGTGCACGAACCCCCCGTTCAGCCCGACCGCTGCGCCTTATCCGGTAACTAT
CGTCTTGAGTCCAACCCGGTAAGACACGACTTATCGCCACTGGCAGCAGCCACTGGTAACAGGATTAGCA
GAGCGAGGTATGTAGGCGGTGCTACAGAGTTCTTGAAGTGGTGGCCTAACTACGGCTACACTAGAAGAAC
AGTATTTGGTATCTGCGCTCTGCTGAAGCCAGTTACCTTCGGAAAAAGAGTTGGTAGCTCTTGATCCGGC
AAACAAACCACCGCTGGTAGCGGTGGTTTTTTTGTTTGCAAGCAGCAGATTACGCGCAGAAAAAAAGGAT
CTCAAGAAGATCCTTTGATCTTTTCTACGGGGTCTGACGCTCAGTGGAACGAAAACTCACGTTAAGGGAT
TTTGGTCATGAGATTATCAAAAAGGATCTTCACCTAGATCCTTTTAAATTAAAAATGAAGTTTTAAATCA
ATCTAAAGTATATATGAGTAAACTTGGTCTGACAGTTACCAATGCTTAATCAGTGAGGCACCTATCTCAG
CGATCTGTCTATTTCGTTCATCCATAGTTGCCTGACTCCCCGTCGTGTAGATAACTACGATACGGGAGGG
CTTACCATCTGGCCCCAGTGCTGCAATGATACCGCGAGACCCACGCTCACCGGCTCCAGATTTATCAGCA
ATAAACCAGCCAGCCGGAAGGGCCGAGCGCAGAAGTGGTCCTGCAACTTTATCCGCCTCCATCCAGTCTA
TTAATTGTTGCCGGGAAGCTAGAGTAAGTAGTTCGCCAGTTAATAGTTTGCGCAACGTTGTTGCCATTGC
TACAGGCATCGTGGTGTCACGCTCGTCGTTTGGTATGGCTTCATTCAGCTCCGGTTCCCAACGATCAAGG
CGAGTTACATGATCCCCCATGTTGTGCAAAAAAGCGGTTAGCTCCTTCGGTCCTCCGATCGTTGTCAGAA
GTAAGTTGGCCGCAGTGTTATCACTCATGGTTATGGCAGCACTGCATAATTCTCTTACTGTCATGCCATC
CGTAAGATGCTTTTCTGTGACTGGTGAGTACTCAACCAAGTCATTCTGAGAATAGTGTATGCGGCGACCG
AGTTGCTCTTGCCCGGCGTCAATACGGGATAATACCGCGCCACATAGCAGAACTTTAAAAGTGCTCATCA
TTGGAAAACGTTCTTCGGGGCGAAAACTCTCAAGGATCTTACCGCTGTTGAGATCCAGTTCGATGTAACC
CACTCGTGCACCCAACTGATCTTCAGCATCTTTTACTTTCACCAGCGTTTCTGGGTGAGCAAAAACAGGA
AGGCAAAATGCCGCAAAAAAGGGAATAAGGGCGACACGGAAATGTTGAATACTCATACTCTTCCTTTTTC
AATATTATTGAAGCATTTATCAGGGTTATTGTCTCATGAGCGGATACATATTTGAATGTATTTAGAAAAA
TAAACAAATAGGGGTTCCGCGCACATTTCCCCGAAAAGTGCCACCTG
[124 nt withheld, positions 8868-8991]
C
[91 nt withheld, positions 8993-9083]
A
[49 nt withheld, positions 9085-9133]
CCTTTGACGTTGGAGTCCACGTTCTTT
[37 nt withheld, positions 9161-9197]
ACCCTATCTCGGTCTATTCTTTTGATTTATAAGGGATTTTGCCGATTTCGGCCTATTGGTTAAAAAATGA
GCTGATTTAACAAAAATTTAACGCGAATTTTAACAAAATATTAACGCTTACAATTT
Features (pLannotate 1.2.2; 22 found; start..end, strand, type, name):
      4..158     -  CDS            lacZα (fragment): LacZα fragment of β-galactosidase; lacZ fragment
    318..697     +  enhancer       CMV enhancer: human cytomegalovirus immediate early enhancer
    699..898     +  promoter       CMV promoter: human cytomegalovirus (CMV) immediate early promoter
    931..996     +  CDS            3xFLAG: three tandem FLAG® epitope tags, followed by an enterokinase cleavage site
   1012..3768    +  CDS            AR: ANDR_HUMAN - Also known as DHTR, NR3C4. Experimental evidence at protein level: Swiss-Prot protein existence level 1. [Isoform 4]: Lacks the C-terminal ligand-binding domain and may therefore constitutively activate the transcription of a specific set of genes independently of steroid hormones. From Homo sapiens (Human).
   4082..4704    +  polyA_signal   hGH poly(A) signal: human growth hormone polyadenylation signal
   4746..5043    +  promoter       SV40 promoter: SV40 enhancer and early promoter
   5097..5888    +  CDS            neo: KKA2_KLEPN - Also known as kan, nptII. Experimental evidence at protein level: Swiss-Prot protein existence level 1. Resistance to kanamycin, neomycin, paromomycin, ribostamycin, butirosin and gentamicin B. From Klebsiella pneumoniae.
   5912..6289    +  CDS            ble: BLE_KLEPN - Experimental evidence at protein level: Swiss-Prot protein existence level 1. Binding protein with a strong affinity to the bleomycin family of antibiotics. Binds to CL990; an antimitotic-antibiotic compound. From Klebsiella pneumoniae.
   6331..6390    +  CDS            str (fragment): STR_KLEPN - Protein inferred from homology: Swiss-Prot protein existence level 3. The aminoglycoside phosphotransferases achieve inactivation of their antibiotic substrates by phosphorylation. From Klebsiella pneumoniae.
   6413..6436    -  rep_origin     CloDF13 ori (fragment): Plasmids containing the CloDF13 (CDF) origin of replication can be propagated in E. coli cells that contain additional plasmids with compatible origins.
   6437..6520    +  CDS            large T antigen (fragment): large T antigen from SV40 (simian virus 40)
   6543..6677    +  polyA_signal   SV40 poly(A) signal: SV40 polyadenylation signal
   6683..6701    -  promoter       T7 promoter: promoter for bacteriophage T7 RNA polymerase
   6739..6755    -  protein_bind   lac operator: The lac repressor binds to the lac operator to inhibit transcription in E. coli. This inhibition can be relieved by adding lactose or isopropyl-β-D-thiogalactopyranoside (IPTG). lac repressor encoded by lacI
   6763..6793    -  promoter       lac promoter: promoter for the E. coli lac operon
   6808..6829    -  protein_bind   CAP binding site: CAP binding activates transcription in the presence of cAMP. E. coli catabolite activator protein
   6842..6934    -  CDS            lacI (fragment): lac repressor; lacI; The lac repressor binds to the lac operator to inhibit transcription in E. coli. This inhibition can be relieved by adding lactose or isopropyl-β-D-thiogalactopyranoside (IPTG).
   7117..7705    -  rep_origin     ori: high-copy-number ColE1/pMB1/pBR322/pUC origin of replication
   7876..8736    -  CDS            AmpR: β-lactamase; bla; confers resistance to ampicillin, carbenicillin, and related antibiotics
   8737..8841    -  promoter       AmpR promoter: bla
   8868..9296    +  rep_origin     f1 ori (sequence partly withheld): f1 bacteriophage origin of replication; arrow indicates direction of (+) strand synthesis
