[The description below was written by a language model from this plasmid's Addgene catalogue record and pLannotate feature annotations shown in this document.]
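Description:
Flag-M4-AR-R407A is a mammalian expression plasmid built on the commercial p3XFLAG-CMV-10 backbone that produces human androgen receptor (AR) carrying an arginine-to-alanine substitution at position 407, fused at its N terminus to a 3xFLAG epitope supplied by the vector. The sequenced plasmid is about 9.3 kb. In E. coli it is maintained at high copy through a ColE1/pUC-type origin and selected with ampicillin via the β-lactamase gene. An f1 origin is also present, along with remnants of lac regulatory elements and a lacZα fragment left over from the backbone's cloning history.

Expression is driven by the human cytomegalovirus immediate-early enhancer and promoter. This is followed by the 3xFLAG coding sequence, which includes an enterokinase cleavage site, then by the roughly 2.8 kb AR open reading frame, and the transcript is terminated by the human growth hormone polyadenylation signal. The AR cDNA was inserted between BamHI and NotI sites. The annotated gap between the end of the AR coding region and the poly(A) signal fits the depositor's mention of retained AR 3′UTR sequence. A second cassette places the neomycin phosphotransferase gene under the SV40 enhancer/early promoter with an SV40 poly(A) signal, allowing G418 selection of stably transfected cells. Adjacent ble and partial str sequences are annotated downstream of neo.

The depositor notes that residue numbering may differ slightly between human AR reference versions. Two XmaI sites in the backbone and an EcoRI site in the AR 3′UTR were also removed by mutagenesis. The construct is intended for expressing the FLAG-tagged AR arginine mutant in mammalian cells, where the tag allows detection or immunoprecipitation. The record does not state the functional significance of the R407A change.
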