Addgene plasmid #171262: Flag-M4-AR-R407A
Purpose: Mammalian expression of 3xFlag-tagged human androgen receptor Arginine mutant: AR-Arg407Ala (AR-R407A)
Depositing lab: Steven Balk. Depositing organization: Beth Israel Deaconess Medical Center.
Backbone
  Vector backbone: p3XFLAG-CMV-10
  Backbone manufacturer: Sigma-Aldrich
  Backbone size w/o insert (bp): 6400
  Vector type: Mammalian Expression
  Selectable markers: Neomycin (select with G418)
Growth in bacteria
  Bacterial resistance: Ampicillin, 100 μg/mL
  Growth temperature: 37°C
  Growth strain: DH5alpha
  Copy number: High Copy
Gene/Insert
  Gene/Insert name: 3xFlag-tagged human androgen receptor Arg407Ala mutant (alt name: Flag-AR-R407A)
  Species: H. sapiens (human)
  Insert size (bp): 3000
  Mutation: AR-Arg407Ala (AR-R407A)
  Entrez Gene: AR (a.k.a. AIS, AR8, DHTR, HUMARA, HYSP1, KD, NR3C4, SBMA, SMAX1, TFM)
  Promoter: CMV
  Tag / fusion protein: Flag (N terminal on backbone)
  Cloning method: Restriction Enzyme; 5′ cloning site BamHI (unknown if destroyed); 3′ cloning site NotI (unknown if destroyed)
  Sequencing primers: 5′ CMV_fwd_primer
Terms and licenses: Academic/Nonprofit Terms; Industry Terms: Not Available to Industry
Depositor comments: Flag-tagged human AR Arginine mutant, and the exact amino position and composition may slightly vary based on human AR versions. Two XmaI sites on the vector backbone and one EcoRI site at the 3'UTR of AR cDNA were deleted by DNA mutagenesis.
How to cite: Flag-M4-AR-R407A was a gift from Steven Balk (Addgene plasmid # 171262 ; http://n2t.net/addgene:171262 ; RRID:Addgene_171262)
